>Addgene plasmid #145694 | pGBW-m4046925 | addgene full sequence | sequence record 313545 | Addgene NGS Result
TAATACGACTCACTATAGGGGAATTGTGAGCGGATAACAATTCCCCTCTAGAAATAATTTTGTTTAACTT
TAAGAAGGAGACTCTTCTATGTTTGTCTTCCTGGTACTCCTTCCGTTGGTGTCCAGTCAATGCGTTAACC
TGACCACGAGAACTCAGCTGCCACCCGCGTATACCAATTCTTTCACTAGGGGTGTTTACTACCCGGATAA
AGTATTTCGGTCGAGCGTTTTACATTCTACACAGGACCTGTTCCTGCCTTTCTTCTCAAACGTGACTTGG
TTTCACGCCATTCACGTTAGCGGCACCAACGGGACCAAGCGCTTCGACAACCCGGTCCTGCCGTTCAATG
ATGGTGTGTACTTTGCATCTACTGAGAAAAGCAACATCATACGCGGCTGGATCTTCGGAACGACTCTGGA
CTCCAAAACCCAGTCTCTCCTGATCGTGAACAATGCTACTAACGTAGTTATTAAGGTATGTGAATTTCAA
TTCTGCAACGATCCGTTCTTGGGCGTATATTACCATAAAAACAACAAATCTTGGATGGAATCCGAATTTC
GTGTTTATTCCAGCGCTAATAATTGCACTTTCGAGTACGTTAGCCAGCCTTTCCTGATGGACCTGGAAGG
CAAACAGGGTAACTTCAAAAACCTGCGTGAATTTGTTTTCAAGAACATCGATGGTTACTTTAAAATCTAT
TCTAAGCACACCCCAATTAACCTGGTTCGTGACCTGCCGCAGGGTTTCTCGGCTTTGGAGCCGCTGGTAG
ATCTTCCGATCGGGATTAACATCACCCGTTTTCAAACCCTGCTGGCGCTGCACCGTTCATACCTGACACC
GGGTGACAGTTCTAGCGGCTGGACAGCAGGCGCTGCGGCCTACTATGTGGGTTACCTGCAACCGCGCACC
TTCCTACTCAAATACAACGAAAATGGCACGATCACCGACGCCGTCGATTGTGCACTTGACCCTCTGAGCG
AAACTAAATGCACTCTGAAATCCTTTACGGTCGAAAAAGGTATCTATCAGACCTCCAACTTCCGCGTTCA
GCCTACTGAAAGTATCGTACGTTTCCCGAACATTACTAACCTGTGTCCCTTTGGAGAGGTTTTTAACGCT
ACCAGGTTCGCGTCTGTGTATGCTTGGAACCGTAAGCGAATCTCAAACTGCGTAGCGGATTACAGCGTCC
TGTATAACTCTGCAAGCTTTTCGACTTTCAAATGCTACGGCGTGTCTCCAACCAAGTTGAACGATCTATG
TTTCACCAACGTCTACGCTGATTCTTTCGTTATCCGTGGTGACGAGGTTCGTCAGATTGCACCGGGCCAG
ACAGGTAAAATCGCGGATTACAATTATAAATTACCGGACGACTTCACGGGCTGCGTAATAGCTTGGAACT
CTAACAATCTGGATAGCAAAGTTGGCGGTAACTACAACTACTTATATCGACTGTTCCGCAAAAGCAACCT
GAAGCCCTTCGAACGCGACATCTCCACTGAAATTTACCAGGCCGGTTCGACCCCGTGCAACGGTGTAGAA
GGTTTTAATTGCTACTTCCCGTTGCAGTCCTATGGCTTTCAGCCGACCAACGGCGTTGGCTATCAGCCTT
ACCGTGTTGTGGTGCTCTCCTTTGAACTGCTGCATGCCCCTGCAACCGTATGTGGCCCGAAAAAATCCAC
TAACTTAGTGAAAAACAAATGCGTAAACTTTAATTTCAATGGTCTGACAGGGACGGGCGTCCTGACTGAA
TCTAACAAAAAGTTCCTGCCATTCCAACAGTTTGGTCGCGATATTGCTGACACTACCGATGCAGTTCGTG
ACCCGCAGACGCTGGAAATCCTGGATATCACCCCGTGTTCTTTCGGTGGCGTTAGCGTGATCACTCCGGG
TACAAACACCTCCAACCAGGTGGCTGTCCTGTACCAGGACGTTAACTGCACGGAAGTACCGGTGGCAATT
CACGCTGATCAGCTGACTCCGACGTGGCGTGTCTACTCTACCGGTTCGAATGTTTTCCAAACGCGCGCTG
GCTGCCTGATTGGTGCTGAACATGTAAACAATTCTTACGAGTGCGACATCCCCATAGGAGCGGGTATCTG
TGCGAGCTACCAGACTCAGACCAACAGCCCTCGTCGCGCCCGTTCCGTGGCAAGCCAGTCAATCATCGCG
TATACGATGAGCCTGGGTGCCGAGAACTCGGTTGCATACAGTAACAATAGCATTGCTATCCCAACTAACT
TCACAATTTCAGTTACCACAGAAATCCTTCCGGTATCTATGACTAAAACTTCCGTGGATTGCACCATGTA
CATTTGCGGCGACAGCACTGAGTGTTCCAATCTTTTACTGCAATATGGTAGTTTTTGCACGCAGCTGAAC
CGTGCCCTGACCGGAATCGCGGTTGAACAGGATAAAAACACCCAGGAAGTTTTCGCTCAAGTAAAACAGA
TTTATAAGACCCCGCCCATCAAAGACTTCGGCGGTTTTAATTTCAGCCAAATCCTCCCCGACCCGTCTAA
GCCAAGCAAACGCTCATTCATCGAAGACCTGCTGTTTAACAAAGTGACTCTGGCGGACGCTGGCTTCATC
AAGCAATACGGAGACTGTCTAGGGGATATTGCAGCTCGTGACCTCATTTGCGCGCAGAAGTTCAACGGCT
TAACTGTTCTGCCGCCGCTGCTGACCGATGAGATGATCGCTCAGTACACATCCGCTCTGCTGGCAGGTAC
CATCACCTCTGGGTGGACGTTTGGCGCGGGTGCCGCTCTCCAGATTCCATTCGCCATGCAAATGGCTTAT
CGCTTTAATGGAATCGGCGTAACTCAGAACGTTTTGTACGAAAACCAGAAACTGATAGCTAACCAATTCA
ATTCTGCGATTGGCAAAATCCAGGACTCTCTGAGCTCCACTGCAAGCGCTCTCGGCAAACTGCAAGACGT
TGTCAACCAGAACGCGCAGGCACTGAACACCCTGGTAAAACAGCTGTCAAGCAACTTCGGTGCTATCAGT
TCAGTTTTAAATGATATCCTGTCGCGGCTGGATAAAGTTGAAGCCGAAGTTCAAATCGACCGTCTGATTA
CCGGTCGTCTGCAATCTCTGCAAACTTATGTAACCCAGCAGCTGATCAGAGCTGCCGAGATTCGCGCTAG
CGCAAACTTGGCGGCGACAAAAATGTCAGAATGCGTACTTGGCCAGTCTAAACGTGTGGACTTCTGCGGT
AAAGGTTACCACCTGATGTCGTTTCCGCAGTCGGCCCCTCATGGTGTAGTTTTCCTACACGTGACTTACG
TCCCGGCCCAGGAAAAGAACTTTACCACTGCTCCAGCCATCTGCCACGATGGTAAAGCTCATTTCCCGCG
TGAAGGCGTCTTCGTTTCCAACGGCACTCACTGGTTCGTGACGCAGCGTAACTTCTACGAGCCGCAGATC
ATTACTACTGATAACACCTTTGTTTCGGGTAACTGCGATGTCGTGATCGGCATCGTTAATAACACTGTTT
ACGACCCGCTGCAACCGGAACTGGATTCCTTTAAAGAAGAACTGGATAAATATTTTAAAAACCACACCTC
TCCAGATGTAGACCTGGGAGACATTAGTGGCATAAATGCGTCCGTTGTTAACATTCAGAAAGAAATCGAC
CGCCTGAACGAGGTCGCAAAGAATCTGAACGAGTCTCTGATTGACCTGCAAGAGCTGGGTAAGTATGAGC
AGTACATTAAATGGCCTTGGTACATCTGGCTGGGCTTCATCGCAGGTTTGATCGCCATCGTCATGGTGAC
TATTATGCTCTGCTGTATGACGTCTTGCTGCTCCTGCCTGAAAGGTTGTTGCTCTTGCGGGTCGTGTTGC
AAGTTTGACGAAGATGACAGTGAACCGGTTCTGAAAGGCGTTAAACTTCATTACACCGAGAACCTGTACT
TTCAAAGCTGGAGCCATCCGCAGTTTGAAAAATAACCGGCTTATCGGTCAGTTTCACCTGATTTACGTAA
AAACCCGCTTCGGCGGGTTTTTGCTTTTGGAGGGGCAGAAAGATGAATGACTGTCCACGACGCTATACCC
AAAAGAAAAAGCTTGAGATCCTTTTTTTCTGCGCGTAATCTGCTGCTTGCAAACAAAAAAACCACCGCTA
CCAGCGGTGGTTTGTTTGCCGGATCAAGAGCTACCAACTCTTTTTCCGAAGGTAACTGGCTTCAGCAGAG
CGCAGATACCAAATACTGTTCTTCTAGTGTAGCCGTAGTTAGGCCACCACTTCAAGAACTCTGTAGCACC
GCCTACATACCTCGCTCTGCTAATCCTGTTACCAGTGGCTGCTGCCAGTGGCGATAAGTCGTGTCTTACC
GGGTTGGACTCAAGACGATAGTTACCGGATAAGGCGCAGCGGTCGGGCTGAACGGGGGGTTCGTGCACAC
AGCCCAGCTTGGAGCGAACGACCTACACCGAACTGAGATACCTACAGCGTGAGCTATGAGAAAGCGCCAC
GCTTCCCGAAGGGAGAAAGGCGGACAGGTATCCGGTAAGCGGCAGGGTCGGAACAGGAGAGCGCACGAGG
GAGCTTCCAGGGGGAAACGCCTGGTATCTTTATAGTCCTGTCGGGTTTCGCCACCTCTGACTTGAGCGTC
GATTTTTGTGATGCTCGTCAGGGGGGCGGAGCCTATGGAAATTGATCGGGCACGTAAGAGGTTCCAACTT
TCACCATAATGAAATAAGATCACTACCGGGCGTATTTTTTGAGTTATCGAGATTTTCAGGAGCTAAGGAA
GCTAAAATGGAGAAAAAAATCACTGGATATACCACCGTTGATATATCCCAATGGCATCGTAAAGAACATT
TTGAGGCATTTCAGTCAGTTGCTCAATGTACCTATAACCAGACCGTTCAGCTGGATATTACGGCCTTTTT
AAAGACCGTAAAGAAAAATAAGCACAAGTTTTATCCGGCCTTTATTCACATTCTTGCCCGCCTGATGAAT
GCTCATCCGGAATTTCGTATGGCAATGAAAGACGGTGAGCTGGTGATATGGGATAGTGTTCACCCTTGTT
ACACCGTTTTCCATGAGCAAACTGAAACGTTTTCATCGCTCTGGAGTGAATACCACGACGATTTCCGGCA
GTTTCTACACATATATTCGCAAGATGTGGCGTGTTACGGTGAAAACCTGGCCTATTTCCCTAAAGGGTTT
ATTGAGAATATGTTTTTCGTTTCAGCCAATCCCTGGGTGAGTTTCACCAGTTTTGATTTAAACGTGGCCA
ATATGGACAACTTCTTCGCCCCCGTTTTCACCATGGGCAAATATTATACGCAAGGCGACAAGGTGCTGAT
GCCGCTGGCGATTCAGGTTCATCATGCCGTTTGTGATGGCTTCCATGTCGGCAGAATGCTTAATGAATTA
CAACAGTACTGCGATGAGTGGCAGGGCGGGGCGTAATTTGATATCGAGCTCGCTTGGACTCCTGTTGATA
GATCCAGTAATGACCTCAGAACTCCATCTGGATTTGTTCAGAACGCTCGGTTGCCGCCGGGCGTTTTTTA
TTGGTCATCGATCTCGATCCCGCGAAAT
Features (pLannotate 1.2.2; 8 found; start..end, strand, type, name):
      1..19      +  promoter       T7 promoter: promoter for bacteriophage T7 RNA polymerase
     20..44      +  protein_bind   lac operator: The lac repressor binds to the lac operator to inhibit transcription in E. coli. This inhibition can be relieved by adding lactose or isopropyl-β-D-thiogalactopyranoside (IPTG). lac repressor encoded by lacI
     59..81      +  RBS            RBS: efficient ribosome binding site from bacteriophage T7 gene 10 (Olins and Rangwala, 1989)
     89..3907    +  CDS            S: SPIKE_SARS2 - Experimental evidence at protein level: Swiss-Prot protein existence level 1. [Spike glycoprotein]: May down-regulate host tetherin (BST2) by lysosomal degradation, thereby counteracting its antiviral activity. From Severe acute respiratory syndrome coronavirus 2 (2019-nCoV) (SARS-CoV-2).
   4073..4661    +  rep_origin     ori: high-copy-number ColE1/pMB1/pBR322/pUC origin of replication
   4669..4766    +  promoter       cat promoter: promoter of the E. coli cat gene encoding chloramphenicol acetyltransferase
   4767..5423    +  CDS            cat: CAT_ECOLX - Experimental evidence at protein level: Swiss-Prot protein existence level 1. This enzyme is an effector of chloramphenicol resistance in bacteria. From Escherichia coli. This protein is used as a marker in many commonly used cloning vectors, such as pACYC184.
   5497..5531    +  terminator     lambda t0 terminator: minimal transcription terminator from phage lambda (Scholtissek and Grosse, 1987)
