[The description below was written by a language model from this plasmid's Addgene catalogue record and pLannotate feature annotations shown in this document.]
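Description:
pGBW-m4046925 is a compact bacterial expression plasmid carrying the full-length SARS-CoV-2 surface (spike, S) glycoprotein coding sequence, recoded for Escherichia coli codon usage ("E. coli recode 1") and based on the NCBI reference spike protein. The backbone is minimal, about 1.5 kb, and consists of little more than a high-copy ColE1/pUC-type origin of replication and a chloramphenicol acetyltransferase (cat) gene driven by its own promoter and followed by a lambda t0 terminator. The plasmid is therefore maintained in E. coli under chloramphenicol selection. The sequenced record totals 5,558 nt.

The roughly 3.8 kb spike open reading frame sits downstream of a T7 promoter, a lac operator and the strong ribosome binding site from phage T7 gene 10. Transcription thus depends on T7 RNA polymerase, so expression requires a host strain that supplies that enzyme. The lac operator allows repression by LacI and induction with IPTG or lactose. No lacI gene is annotated on the plasmid, so repressor would presumably have to come from the host. The catalogue entry lists a C-terminal StrepII affinity tag preceded by a cleavable TEV protease site, supplied by the backbone, which would allow Strep-Tactin purification followed by tag removal. These elements are not separately annotated in the feature table, and no terminator is annotated directly after the spike cassette.

The stated purpose is bacterial expression of the spike protein. The record does not describe specific downstream applications.
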