Addgene plasmid #145694: pGBW-m4046925
Purpose: Bacterial Expression plasmid for SARS-CoV-2 surface glycoprotein (Spike protein)
Depositing lab: Ginkgo Bioworks & Benjie Chen. Depositing organization: Ginkgo Bioworks.
Backbone
  Vector backbone: ori-013 - marker | cmR
  Backbone size w/o insert (bp): 1462
  Vector type: Bacterial Expression
Growth in bacteria
  Bacterial resistance: Chloramphenicol, 25 μg/mL
  Growth temperature: 30°C
  Growth strain: DH5alpha
  Copy number: High Copy
Gene/Insert
  Gene/Insert name: SARS-CoV-2 S (surface glycoprotein) (alt names: Spike protein; S protein)
  Species: Escherichia coli str. K-12 substr. MG1655; Severe acute respiratory syndrome coronavirus 2
  Insert size (bp): 3815
  Mutation: Escherichia coli recode 1
  Entrez Gene: S (a.k.a. GU280_gp02, spike glycoprotein)
  Promoter: Promoter | pT7 ; Operator | lacO ; RBS | T7_rbs ; Start Codon | ATG
  Tag / fusion protein: Cleavable TEV;StrepII (C terminal on backbone)
  Cloning method: Unknown
Resource information
  A portion of this plasmid was derived from a plasmid made by: GinkgoBioworks
Depositor comments: NCBI Reference Sequence: YP_009724390.1
How to cite: pGBW-m4046925 was a gift from Ginkgo Bioworks & Benjie Chen (Addgene plasmid # 145694 ; http://n2t.net/addgene:145694 ; RRID:Addgene_145694)
